>Addgene plasmid #71507 | pGL3-DSCP-Gateway | depositor full sequence | sequence record 129009 | Full Sequence
GGCCGCAATAAAATATCTTTATTTTCATTACATCTGTGTGTTGGTTTTTTGTGTGAATCGATAGTACTAA
CATACGCTCTCCATCAAAACAAAACGAAACAAAACAAACTAGCAAAATAGGCTGTCCCCAGTGCAAGTGC
AGGTGCCAGAACATTTCTCTATCGATAGGTACCGAGCTCTTACGCGTCCATGCATGCTATGGGAATTCCC
ATCAGACGTCTGGCTCGAGATCTGCGATCGAGCTCGCCCGGGGATCGAGCGCAGCGGTATAAAAGGGCGC
GGGGTGGCTGAGAGCATCAGTTGTGAATGAATGTTCGAGCCGAGCAGACGTGCCGCTGCCTTCGTTAATA
TCCTTTGAATAAGCCAACTTTGAATCACAAGACGCATACCAAACGGCATTCCGGTACTGTTGGTAAAGCC
ACCATGGAAGACGCCAAAAACATAAAGAAAGGCCCGGCGCCATTCTATCCGCTGGAAGATGGAACCGCTG
GAGAGCAACTGCATAAGGCTATGAAGAGATACGCCCTGGTTCCTGGAACAATTGCTTTTACAGATGCACA
TATCGAGGTGGACATCACTTACGCTGAGTACTTCGAAATGTCCGTTCGGTTGGCAGAAGCTATGAAACGA
TATGGGCTGAATACAAATCACAGAATCGTCGTATGCAGTGAAAACTCTCTTCAATTCTTTATGCCGGTGT
TGGGCGCGTTATTTATCGGAGTTGCAGTTGCGCCCGCGAACGACATTTATAATGAACGTGAATTGCTCAA
CAGTATGGGCATTTCGCAGCCTACCGTGGTGTTCGTTTCCAAAAAGGGGTTGCAAAAAATTTTGAACGTG
CAAAAAAAGCTCCCAATCATCCAAAAAATTATTATCATGGATTCTAAAACGGATTACCAGGGATTTCAGT
CGATGTACACGTTCGTCACATCTCATCTACCTCCCGGTTTTAATGAATACGATTTTGTGCCAGAGTCCTT
CGATAGGGACAAGACAATTGCACTGATCATGAACTCCTCTGGATCTACTGGTCTGCCTAAAGGTGTCGCT
CTGCCTCATAGAACTGCCTGCGTGAGATTCTCGCATGCCAGAGATCCTATTTTTGGCAATCAAATCATTC
CGGATACTGCGATTTTAAGTGTTGTTCCATTCCATCACGGTTTTGGAATGTTTACTACACTCGGATATTT
GATATGTGGATTTCGAGTCGTCTTAATGTATAGATTTGAAGAAGAGCTGTTTCTGAGGAGCCTTCAGGAT
TACAAGATTCAAAGTGCGCTGCTGGTGCCAACCCTATTCTCCTTCTTCGCCAAAAGCACTCTGATTGACA
AATACGATTTATCTAATTTACACGAAATTGCTTCTGGTGGCGCTCCCCTCTCTAAGGAAGTCGGGGAAGC
GGTTGCCAAGAGGTTCCATCTGCCAGGTATCAGGCAAGGATATGGGCTCACTGAGACTACATCAGCTATT
CTGATTACACCCGAGGGGGATGATAAACCGGGCGCGGTCGGTAAAGTTGTTCCATTTTTTGAAGCGAAGG
TTGTGGATCTGGATACCGGGAAAACGCTGGGCGTTAATCAAAGAGGCGAACTGTGTGTGAGAGGTCCTAT
GATTATGTCCGGTTATGTAAACAATCCGGAAGCGACCAACGCCTTGATTGACAAGGATGGATGGCTACAT
TCTGGAGACATAGCTTACTGGGACGAAGACGAACACTTCTTCATCGTTGACCGCCTGAAGTCTCTGATTA
AGTACAAAGGCTATCAGGTGGCTCCCGCTGAATTGGAATCCATCTTGCTCCAACACCCCAACATCTTCGA
CGCAGGTGTCGCAGGTCTTCCCGACGATGACGCCGGTGAACTTCCCGCCGCCGTTGTTGTTTTGGAGCAC
GGAAAGACGATGACGGAAAAAGAGATCGTGGATTACGTCGCCAGTCAAGTAACAACCGCGAAAAAGTTGC
GCGGAGGAGTTGTGTTTGTGGACGAAGTACCGAAAGGTCTTACCGGAAAACTCGACGCAAGAAAAATCAG
AGAGATCCTCATAAAGGCCAAGAAGGGCGGAAAGATCGCCGTGTAATTCTAGAGTCGGGGCGGCCGGCCG
CTTCGAGCAGACATGATAAGATACATTGATGAGTTTGGACAAACCACAACTAGAATGCAGTGAAAAAAAT
GCTTTATTTGTGAAATTTGTGATGCTATTGCTTTATTTGTAACCATTATAAGCTGCAATAAACAAGTTAA
CAACAACAATTGCATTCATTTTATGTTTCAGGTTCAGGGGGAGGTGTGGGAGGTTTTTTAAAGCAAGTAA
AACCTCTACAAATGTGGTAAAATCGATAAGGATCCGTCGACCGATGCCCTTGAGAGCCTTCAACCCAGTC
AGCTCCTTCCGGTGGGCGCGGGGCATGACTATCGTCGCCGCACTTATGACTGTCTTCTTTATCATGCAAC
TCGTAGGACAGGTGCCGGCAGCACAAGTTTGTACAAAAAAGCTGAACGAGAAACGTAAAATGATATAAAT
ATCAATATATTAAATTAGATTTTGCATAAAAAACAGACTACATAATACTGTAAAACACAACATATCCAGT
CACTATGGCGGCCGCATTAGGCACCCCAGGCTTTACACTTTATGCTTCCGGCTCGTATAATGTGTGGATT
TTGAGTTAGGATCCGTCGAGATTTTCAGGAGCTAAGGAAGCTAAAATGGAGAAAAAAATCACTGGATATA
CCACCGTTGATATATCCCAATGGCATCGTAAAGAACATTTTGAGGCATTTCAGTCAGTTGCTCAATGTAC
CTATAACCAGACCGTTCAGCTGGATATTACGGCCTTTTTAAAGACCGTAAAGAAAAATAAGCACAAGTTT
TATCCGGCCTTTATTCACATTCTTGCCCGCCTGATGAATGCTCATCCGGAATTCCGTATGGCAATGAAAG
ACGGTGAGCTGGTGATATGGGATAGTGTTCACCCTTGTTACACCGTTTTCCATGAGCAAACTGAAACGTT
TTCATCGCTCTGGAGTGAATACCACGACGATTTCCGGCAGTTTCTACACATATATTCGCAAGATGTGGCG
TGTTACGGTGAAAACCTGGCCTATTTCCCTAAAGGGTTTATTGAGAATATGTTTTTCGTCTCAGCCAATC
CCTGGGTGAGTTTCACCAGTTTTGATTTAAACGTGGCCAATATGGACAACTTCTTCGCCCCCGTTTTCAC
CATGGGCAAATATTATACGCAAGGCGACAAGGTGCTGATGCCGCTGGCGATTCAGGTTCATCATGCCGTT
TGTGATGGCTTCCATGTCGGCAGAATGCTTAATGAATTACAACAGTACTGCGATGAGTGGCAGGGCGGGG
CGTAAACGCGTGGATCCGGCTTACTAAAAGCCAGATAACAGTATGCGTATTTGCGCGCTGATTTTTGCGG
TATAAGAATATATACTGATATGTATACCCGAAGTATGTCAAAAAGAGGTATGCTATGAAGCAGCGTATTA
CAGTGACAGTTGACAGCGACAGCTATCAGTTGCTCAAGGCATATATGATGTCAATATCTCCGGTCTGGTA
AGCACAACCATGCAGAATGAAGCCCGTCGTCTGCGTGCCGAACGCTGGAAAGCGGAAAATCAGGAAGGGA
TGGCTGAGGTCGCCCGGTTTATTGAAATGAACGGCTCTTTTGCTGACGAGAACAGGGGCTGGTGAAATGC
AGTTTAAGGTTTACACCTATAAAAGAGAGAGCCGTTATCGTCTGTTTGTGGATGTACAGAGTGATATTAT
TGACACGCCCGGGCGACGGATGGTGATCCCCCTGGCCAGTGCACGTCTGCTGTCAGATAAAGTCTCCCGT
GAACTTTACCCGGTGGTGCATATCGGGGATGAAAGCTGGCGCATGATGACCACCGATATGGCCAGTGTGC
CGGTCTCCGTTATCGGGGAAGAAGTGGCTGATCTCAGCCACCGCGAAAATGACATCAAAAACGCCATTAA
CCTGATGTTCTGGGGAATATAAATGTCAGGCTCCCTTATACACAGCCAGTCTGCAGGTCGACCATAGTGA
CTGGATATGTTGTGTTTTACAGTATTATGTAGTCTGTTTTTTATGCAAAATCTAATTTAATATATTGATA
TTTATATCATTTTACGTTTCTCGTTCAGCTTTCTTGTACAAAGTGGTGCTCTTCCGCTTCCTCGCTCACT
GACTCGCTGCGCTCGGTCGTTCGGCTGCGGCGAGCGGTATCAGCTCACTCAAAGGCGGTAATACGGTTAT
CCACAGAATCAGGGGATAACGCAGGAAAGAACATGTGAGCAAAAGGCCAGCAAAAGGCCAGGAACCGTAA
AAAGGCCGCGTTGCTGGCGTTTTTCCATAGGCTCCGCCCCCCTGACGAGCATCACAAAAATCGACGCTCA
AGTCAGAGGTGGCGAAACCCGACAGGACTATAAAGATACCAGGCGTTTCCCCCTGGAAGCTCCCTCGTGC
GCTCTCCTGTTCCGACCCTGCCGCTTACCGGATACCTGTCCGCCTTTCTCCCTTCGGGAAGCGTGGCGCT
TTCTCATAGCTCACGCTGTAGGTATCTCAGTTCGGTGTAGGTCGTTCGCTCCAAGCTGGGCTGTGTGCAC
GAACCCCCCGTTCAGCCCGACCGCTGCGCCTTATCCGGTAACTATCGTCTTGAGTCCAACCCGGTAAGAC
ACGACTTATCGCCACTGGCAGCAGCCACTGGTAACAGGATTAGCAGAGCGAGGTATGTAGGCGGTGCTAC
AGAGTTCTTGAAGTGGTGGCCTAACTACGGCTACACTAGAAGAACAGTATTTGGTATCTGCGCTCTGCTG
AAGCCAGTTACCTTCGGAAAAAGAGTTGGTAGCTCTTGATCCGGCAAACAAACCACCGCTGGTAGCGGTG
GTTTTTTTGTTTGCAAGCAGCAGATTACGCGCAGAAAAAAAGGATCTCAAGAAGATCCTTTGATCTTTTC
TACGGGGTCTGACGCTCAGTGGAACGAAAACTCACGTTAAGGGATTTTGGTCATGAGATTATCAAAAAGG
ATCTTCACCTAGATCCTTTTAAATTAAAAATGAAGTTTTAAATCAATCTAAAGTATATATGAGTAAACTT
GGTCTGACAGTTACCAATGCTTAATCAGTGAGGCACCTATCTCAGCGATCTGTCTATTTCGTTCATCCAT
AGTTGCCTGACTCCCCGTCGTGTAGATAACTACGATACGGGAGGGCTTACCATCTGGCCCCAGTGCTGCA
ATGATACCGCGAGACCCACGCTCACCGGCTCCAGATTTATCAGCAATAAACCAGCCAGCCGGAAGGGCCG
AGCGCAGAAGTGGTCCTGCAACTTTATCCGCCTCCATCCAGTCTATTAATTGTTGCCGGGAAGCTAGAGT
AAGTAGTTCGCCAGTTAATAGTTTGCGCAACGTTGTTGCCATTGCTACAGGCATCGTGGTGTCACGCTCG
TCGTTTGGTATGGCTTCATTCAGCTCCGGTTCCCAACGATCAAGGCGAGTTACATGATCCCCCATGTTGT
GCAAAAAAGCGGTTAGCTCCTTCGGTCCTCCGATCGTTGTCAGAAGTAAGTTGGCCGCAGTGTTATCACT
CATGGTTATGGCAGCACTGCATAATTCTCTTACTGTCATGCCATCCGTAAGATGCTTTTCTGTGACTGGT
GAGTACTCAACCAAGTCATTCTGAGAATAGTGTATGCGGCGACCGAGTTGCTCTTGCCCGGCGTCAATAC
GGGATAATACCGCGCCACATAGCAGAACTTTAAAAGTGCTCATCATTGGAAAACGTTCTTCGGGGCGAAA
ACTCTCAAGGATCTTACCGCTGTTGAGATCCAGTTCGATGTAACCCACTCGTGCACCCAACTGATCTTCA
GCATCTTTTACTTTCACCAGCGTTTCTGGGTGAGCAAAAACAGGAAGGCAAAATGCCGCAAAAAAGGGAA
TAAGGGCGACACGGAAATGTTGAATACTCATACTCTTCCTTTTTCAATATTATTGAAGCATTTATCAGGG
TTATTGTCTCATGAGCGGATACATATTTGAATGTATTTAGAAAAATAAACAAATAGGGGTTCCGCGCACA
TTTCCCCGAAAAGTGCCACCTG
[124 nt withheld, positions 6113-6236]
C
[91 nt withheld, positions 6238-6328]
A
[49 nt withheld, positions 6330-6378]
CCTTTGACGTTGGAGTCCACGTTCTTT
[37 nt withheld, positions 6406-6442]
ACCCTATCTCGGTCTATTCTTTTGATTTATAAGGGATTTTGCCGATTTCGGCCTATTGGTTAAAAAATGA
GCTGATTTAACAAAAATTTAACGCGAATTTTAACAAAATATTAACGCTTACAATTTGCCATTCGCCATTC
AGGCTGCGCAACTGTTGGGAAGGGCGATCGGTGCGGGCCTCTTCGCTATTACGCCAGCCCAAGCTACCAT
GATAAGTAAGTAATATTAAGGTACGGGAGGTACTTGGAGC
Features (pLannotate 1.2.2; 18 found; start..end, strand, type, name):
      7..55      +  polyA_signal   poly(A) signal: synthetic polyadenylation signal
     69..160     +  misc_feature   pause site: RNA polymerase II transcriptional pause signal from the human α2 globin gene
    424..2076    +  CDS            luciferase: firefly luciferase; luc+; enhanced luc+ version of the luciferase gene
   2117..2238    -  polyA_signal   SV40 poly(A) signal: SV40 polyadenylation signal
   2261..2329    -  CDS            large T antigen (fragment): large T antigen from SV40 (simian virus 40)
   2345..2472    +  CDS            TcR (fragment): tetracycline efflux protein; tet; confers resistance to tetracycline
   2473..2597    +  protein_bind   attR1: mutant version of attR; recombination site for the Gateway® LR reaction LR Clonase™
   2622..2652    +  promoter       lac UV5 promoter: E. coli lac promoter with an "up" mutation
   2676..2705    +  promoter       cat promoter (fragment): promoter of the E. coli cat gene encoding chloramphenicol acetyltransferase
   2706..3365    +  CDS            CmR: chloramphenicol acetyltransferase; cat; confers resistance to chloramphenicol
   3544..3702    +  CDS            ccdA (fragment): CCDA_ECO57 - Also known as H, letA. Experimental evidence at protein level: Swiss-Prot protein existence level 1. Antitoxin component of a type II toxin-antitoxin (TA) system which inhibits the post-segregational killing (PSK) of plasmid-free cells, also referred to as a plasmid addiction system. Binds to and blocks the activity of CcdB; will also remove bound CcdB protein from the CcdB-GyrA complex by forming a CcdA-CcdB complex, a process termed rejuvenation. Functions as a transcriptional corepressor for the ccdAB operon, repression also requires CcdB (By similarity). From Escherichia coli
   3707..4009    +  CDS            ccdB: CCDB_ECOLI - Also known as G, letB, letD. Experimental evidence at protein level: Swiss-Prot protein existence level 1. Toxic component of a type II toxin-antitoxin (TA) system, functioning in plasmid maintainence. Responsible for the post- segregational killing (PSK) of plasmid-free cells, also referred to as a plasmid addiction system. Half-life of over 2 hours. Cell killing by CcdB is accompanied by filamentation, defects in chromosome and plasmid segregation, defects in cell division, formation of anucleate cells, decreased DNA synthesis and plasmid loss. Interferes with the activity of DN
   4053..4177    -  protein_bind   attR2: mutant version of attR; recombination site for the Gateway® LR reaction LR Clonase™
   4362..4950    -  rep_origin     ori: high-copy-number ColE1/pMB1/pBR322/pUC origin of replication
   5121..5981    -  CDS            AmpR: β-lactamase; bla; confers resistance to ampicillin, carbenicillin, and related antibiotics
   5982..6086    -  promoter       AmpR promoter: bla
   6113..6541    +  rep_origin     f1 ori (sequence partly withheld): f1 bacteriophage origin of replication; arrow indicates direction of (+) strand synthesis
   6573..6640    -  CDS            lacZα (fragment): LacZα fragment of β-galactosidase; lacZ fragment
