[The description below was written by a language model from this plasmid's Addgene catalogue record and pLannotate feature annotations shown in this document.]
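Description:
pGL3-DSCP-Gateway is an empty Gateway destination vector built on Promega's pGL3-Promoter luciferase reporter backbone and catalogued as an insect expression plasmid for validating enhancer candidates identified by STARR-seq in Drosophila cells. It is a 6,692 nt high-copy plasmid that replicates in E. coli from a ColE1/pUC-type origin and also carries an f1 phage origin. Selection uses ampicillin (β-lactamase on the backbone) together with chloramphenicol (the CmR gene inside the Gateway cassette). Because the cassette encodes the CcdB gyrase toxin, the unrecombined vector has to be maintained in a ccdB-tolerant strain.

The reporter unit is the luc+ firefly luciferase coding sequence followed by an SV40 polyadenylation signal. According to the catalogue entry it is driven by the DSCP core promoter. This promoter is not annotated in the feature table but would fit in the unannotated gap just upstream of luciferase. A synthetic poly(A) signal and an RNA polymerase II pause site lie further upstream, a standard pGL3 arrangement that limits read-through transcription from the backbone into the reporter. Downstream of the luciferase unit sits the attR1–CmR–ccdB–attR2 cassette. An LR recombination with an entry clone replaces this cassette with a candidate regulatory fragment, and loss of ccdB provides counter-selection for recombinants in ordinary strains. The test sequence therefore ends up downstream of the reporter gene, where luciferase output measures its ability to activate the minimal core promoter from a distal position. The short tetracycline-resistance, large T antigen, ccdA and lacZα fragments in the annotation are cloning remnants rather than functional genes.
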