Addgene plasmid #71507: pGL3-DSCP-Gateway
Purpose: (Empty Backbone) flySTARR-seq validation vector with Gateway cassette downstream of the firefly luciferase gene and the DSCP core promoter
Depositing lab: Alexander Stark. Depositing organization: Research Institute of Molecular Pathology (IMP). Publication: Enhancer-core-promoter specificity separates developmental and housekeeping gene regulation. Zabidi MA, Arnold CD, Schernhuber K, Pagani M, Rath M, Frank O, Stark A. Nature. 2015 Feb 26;518(7540):556-9. doi: 10.1038/nature13994. Epub 2014 Dec 15. PubMed 25517091.
Backbone
  Vector backbone: pGL3-Promoter
  Backbone manufacturer: Promega
  Vector type: Insect Expression ; flySTARR-seq validation vector
  Tag / fusion protein: luciferase (N terminal on backbone)
Growth in bacteria
  Bacterial resistance: Chloramphenicol and Ampicillin, 25 & 100 μg/mL
  Growth temperature: 37°C
  Growth strain: ccdB Survival
  Copy number: High Copy
Gene/Insert
  Gene/Insert name: None
  Tag / fusion protein: luciferase (N terminal on backbone)
Terms and licenses: Academic/Nonprofit Terms; Industry Terms: Not Available to Industry
How to cite: pGL3-DSCP-Gateway was a gift from Alexander Stark (Addgene plasmid # 71507 ; http://n2t.net/addgene:71507 ; RRID:Addgene_71507)
