>Addgene plasmid #71507 | pGL3-DSCP-Gateway | addgene partial sequence | sequence record 132408 | LucNRev 5'-CCTTATGCAGTTGCTCTCC-3'
GGCGCCGGGCCTTTCTTTATGTTTTTGGCGTCTTCCATGGTGGCTTTACCAACAGTACCGGAATGCCGTT
TGGTATGCGTCTTGTGATTCAAAGTTGGCTTATTCAAAGGATATTAACGAAGGCAGCGGCACGTCTGCTC
GGCTCGAACATTCATTCACAACTGATGCTCTCAGCCACCCCGCGCCCTTTTATACCGCTGCGCTCGATCC
CCGGGCGAGCTCGATCGCAGATCTCGAGCCAGACGTCTGATGGGAATTCCCATAGCATGCATGGACGCGT
AAGAGCTCGGTACCTATCGATAGAGAAATGTTCTGGCACCTGCACTTGCACTGGGGACAGCCTATTTTGC
TAGTTTGTTTTGTTTCGTTTTGTTTTGATGGAGAGCGTATGTTAGTACTATCGATTCACACAAAAAACCA
ACACACAGATGTAATGAAAATAAAGATATTTTATTGCGGCCGCTCCAAGTACCTCCCGTACCTTAATATT
ACTTACTTATCATGGTAGCTTGGGCTGGCGTAATAGCGAAGAGGCCCGCACCGATCGCCCTTCCCAACAG
TTGCGCAGCCTGAATGGCGAATGGCAAATTGTAAGCGTTAATATTTTGTTAAAATTCGCGTTAAATTTTT
GTTAAATCAGCTCATTTTTTAACCAATAGGCCGAAATCGGCAAAATCCCTTATAAATCAAAAGAATAGAC
CGAGATAGGGT
[37 nt withheld, positions 712-748]
AAAGAACGTGGACTCCAACGTCAAAGGGCGAA
