>Addgene plasmid #71507 | pGL3-DSCP-Gateway | addgene partial sequence | sequence record 132410 | Luc-F 5'-CAGTCAAGTAACAACCGCGA-3'
GGTCTTACCGGAAAACTCGACGCAAGAAAAATCAGAGAGATCCTCATAAAGGCCAAGAAGGGCGGAAAGA
TCGCCGTGTAATTCTAGAGTCGGGGCGGCCGGCCGCTTCGAGCAGACATGATAAGATACATTGATGAGTT
TGGACAAACCACAACTAGAATGCAGTGAAAAAAATGCTTTATTTGTGAAATTTGTGATGCTATTGCTTTA
TTTGTAACCATTATAAGCTGCAATAAACAAGTTAACAACAACAATTGCATTCATTTTATGTTTCAGGTTC
AGGGGGAGGTGTGGGAGGTTTTTTAAAGCAAGTAAAACCTCTACAAATGTGGTAAAATCGATAAGGATCC
GTCGACCGATGCCCTTGAGAGCCTTCAACCCAGTCAGCTCCTTCCGGTGGGCGCGGGGCATGACTATCGT
CGCCGCACTTATGACTGTCTTCTTTATCATGCAACTCGTAGGACAGGTGCCGGCAGCACAAGTTTGTACA
AAAAAGCTGAACGAGAAACGTAAAATGATATAAATATCAATATATTAAATTAGATTTTGCATAAAAAACA
GACTACATAATACTGTAAAACACAACATATCCAGTCACTATGGCGGCCGCATTAGGCACCCCAGGCTTTA
CACTTTATGCTTCCGGCTCGTATAATGTGTGGATTTTGAGTTAGGATCCGTCGAGATTTTCAGGAGCTAA
GGAAGCTAAAATGGAGAAAAAAATCACTGGATATACCACCGTTGATATAT
