>Addgene plasmid #71507 | pGL3-DSCP-Gateway | addgene partial sequence | sequence record 133629 | EBV-rev 5'-GTGGTTTGTCCAAACTCATC-3'
ACTCTAGAATTACACGGCGATCTTTCCGCCCTTCTTGGCCTTTATGAGGATCTCTCTGATTTTTCTTGCG
TCGAGTTTTCCGGTAAGACCTTTCGGTACTTCGTCCACAAACACAACTCCTCCGCGCAACTTTTTCGCGG
TTGTTACTTGACTGGCGACGTAATCCACGATCTCTTTTTCCGTCATCGTCTTTCCGTGCTCCAAAACAAC
AACGGCGGCGGGAAGTTCACCGGCGTCATCGTCGGGAAGACCTGCGACACCTGCGTCGAAGATGTTGGGG
TGTTGGAGCAAGATGGATTCCAATTCAGCGGGAGCCACCTGATAGCCTTTGTACTTAATCAGAGACTTCA
GGCGGTCAACGATGAAGAAGTGTTCGTCTTCGTCCCAGTAAGCTATGTCTCCAGAATGTAGCCATCCATC
CTTGTCAATCAAGGCGTTGGTCGCTTCCGGATTGTTTACATAACCGGACATAATCATAGGACCTCTCACA
CACAGTTCGCCTCTTTGATTAACGCCCAGCGTTTTCCCGGTATCCAGATCCACAACCTTCGCTTCAAAAA
ATGGAACAACTTTACCGACCGCGCCCGGTTTATCATCCCCCTCGGGTGTAATCAGAATAGCTGATGTAGT
CTCAGTGAGCCCATATCCTTGCCTGATACCTGGCAGATGGAACCTCTTGGCAACCGCTTCCCCGACTTCC
TTAGAGAGGGGAGCGCCACCAGAAGCAATTTCGTGTAAATTAGATAAATCGTATTTGTCAATCAGAGTGC
TTTTGGCGAAGAAGGAGAATAGGGTTGGCACCAGCAGCGCACTTTGAATCTTGTAATCCTGAAGGCTCCT
CAGAA
