>Addgene plasmid #71507 | pGL3-DSCP-Gateway | addgene partial sequence | sequence record 133630 | ColEterm 5'-agctgataccgctcgccgcagccgaacg-3'
AGCGGAAGAGCACCACTTTGTACAAGAAAGCTGAACGAGAAACGTAAAATGATATAAATATCAATATATT
AAATTAGATTTTGCATAAAAAACAGACTACATAATACTGTAAAACACAACATATCCAGTCACTATGGTCG
ACCTGCAGACTGGCTGTGTATAAGGGAGCCTGACATTTATATTCCCCAGAACATCAGGTTAATGGCGTTT
TTGATGTCATTTTCGCGGTGGCTGAGATCAGCCACTTCTTCCCCGATAACGGAGACCGGCACACTGGCCA
TATCGGTGGTCATCATGCGCCAGCTTTCATCCCCGATATGCACCACCGGGTAAAGTTCACGGGAGACTTT
ATCTGACAGCAGACGTGCACTGGCCAGGGGGATCACCATCCGTCGCCCGGGCGTGTCAATAATATCACTC
TGTACATCCACAAACAGACGATAACGGCTCTCTCTTTTATAGGTGTAAACCTTAAACTGCATTTCACCAG
CCCCTGTTCTCGTCAGCAAAAGAGCCGTTCATTTCAATAAACCGGGCGACCTCAGCCATCCCTTCCTGAT
TTTCCGCTTTCCAGCGTTCGGCACGCAGACGACGGGCTTCATTCTGCATGGTTGTGCTTACCAGACCGGA
GATATTGACATCATATATGCCTTGAGCAACTGATAGCTGTCGCTGTCAACTGTCACTGTAATACGCTGCT
TCATAGCATACCTCTTTTTGACATACTTCGGGTATACATATCAGTATATATTCTTATACCGCAAAAATCA
GCGCGCAAATACGCATACTGTTATCTGGCTTT
